Addgene plasmid #75667: MELK gRNA (BRDN0001144817)
Purpose: 3rd generation lentiviral gRNA plasmid targeting human MELK
Depositing lab: John Doench & David Root. Depositing organization: Broad Institute. Publication: Optimized sgRNA design to maximize activity and minimize off-target effects of CRISPR-Cas9. Doench JG, Fusi N, Sullender M, Hegde M, Vaimberg EW, Donovan KF, Smith I, Tothova Z, Wilen C, Orchard R, Virgin HW, Listgarten J, Root DE. Nat Biotechnol. 2016 Jan 18. doi: 10.1038/nbt.3437. PubMed 26780180.
Backbone
  Vector backbone: lentiGuide-Puro
  Backbone manufacturer: Zhang Lab (Addgene plasmid # 52963)
  Vector type: Mammalian Expression, Lentiviral, CRISPR
  Selectable markers: Puromycin
Growth in bacteria
  Bacterial resistance: Ampicillin, 100 μg/mL
  Growth temperature: 37°C
  Growth strain: DH5alpha
  Copy number: High Copy
Gene/Insert
  Gene/Insert name: MELK (alt names: MELK; NM_001256685.1)
  gRNA/shRNA sequence: TATCTGACGGAAGACAACCC
  Species: H. sapiens (human)
  Entrez Gene: MELK (a.k.a. HPK38)
  Promoter: hU6
  Cloning method: Unknown
  Sequencing primers: 5′ U6-F; 3′ pS2-R
Terms and licenses: Academic/Nonprofit Terms; Industry Terms: Not Available to Industry
Depositor comments: The gRNA was designed to target the following Genbank reference sequence(s): NM_001256685.1,NM_001256689.1,NM_001256690.1,NM_014791.3. Note that this plasmid does NOT contain Cas9. It should be used in conjunction with lentiCas9-Blast (Addgene #52962) or otherwise with cell lines already expressing Cas9. Browse the full kinome gRNA library at http://www.addgene.org/pooled-library/broadgpp-human-kinome/ or visit http://www.broadinstitute.org/rnai/public/ for detailed protocols and information.
How to cite: MELK gRNA (BRDN0001144817) was a gift from John Doench & David Root (Addgene plasmid # 75667 ; http://n2t.net/addgene:75667 ; RRID:Addgene_75667)
