[The description below was written by a language model from this plasmid's Addgene catalogue record and pLannotate feature annotations shown in this document.]
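Description:
MELK gRNA (BRDN0001144817) is a third-generation lentiviral guide RNA plasmid built on the lentiGuide-Puro backbone and designed to target human MELK (also known as HPK38) for CRISPR-Cas9 editing in mammalian cells. It is propagated in E. coli as a high-copy plasmid through a ColE1/pUC-type origin with ampicillin selection (AmpR under its own bla promoter). The backbone also carries an f1 origin, an SV40 origin and poly(A) signal, and remnants of lac and T7/T3 promoter elements.

The lentiviral transfer cassette begins with an RSV promoter fused to a truncated HIV-1 5' LTR, which drives Tat-independent production of the viral genomic RNA in packaging cells. This is followed by the Ψ packaging signal with a partial gag sequence, the Rev response element for nuclear export, and a cPPT/CTS element that aids nuclear import of the reverse-transcribed genome. A self-inactivating ΔU3 3' LTR closes the cassette.

Within this frame sit two expression units. A human U6 RNA polymerase III promoter transcribes the MELK-specific spacer joined to the Streptococcus pyogenes gRNA scaffold. An EF-1α core promoter with intron A drives puromycin N-acetyltransferase for selection of transduced cells, with a downstream WPRE to enhance transcript expression. The guide was designed against several MELK RefSeq transcript variants.

The plasmid does not encode Cas9, so it must be paired with a separate Cas9 vector such as lentiCas9-Blast or used in cells that already express Cas9. It belongs to a human kinome gRNA collection associated with work on optimized sgRNA design for higher activity and fewer off-target effects, and it is typically used for MELK knockout studies.
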