Features (pLannotate 1.2.2; 29 found; start..end, strand, type, name):
     14..80      +  CDS            small t antigen (fragment): SV40 (simian virus 40) small t antigen
    106..317     +  promoter       EF-1α core promoter: core promoter for human elongation factor EF-1α
    318..1256    +  intron         EF-1α intron A: intron upstream of the start codon of human EF-1α
   1278..1877    +  CDS            PuroR (fragment): puromycin N-acetyltransferase; pac from Streptomyces; confers resistance to puromycin
   1893..2481    +  misc_feature   WPRE: woodchuck hepatitis virus posttranscriptional regulatory element
   2532..2551    +  misc_feature   cPPT/CTS (fragment): central polypurine tract and central termination sequence of HIV-1
   2553..2786    +  LTR            3' LTR (ΔU3): self-inactivating 3' long terminal repeat (LTR) from HIV-1
   2864..2985    +  polyA_signal   SV40 poly(A) signal: SV40 polyadenylation signal
   3025..3160    +  rep_origin     SV40 ori: SV40 origin of replication
   3181..3199    -  promoter       T7 promoter: promoter for bacteriophage T7 RNA polymerase
   3207..3362    +  CDS            lacZα (fragment): LacZα fragment of β-galactosidase; lacZ fragment
   3367..3795    +  rep_origin     f1 ori (sequence partly withheld): f1 bacteriophage origin of replication; arrow indicates direction of (+) strand synthesis
   3848..3952    +  promoter       AmpR promoter: bla
   3953..4813    +  CDS            AmpR: β-lactamase; bla; confers resistance to ampicillin, carbenicillin, and related antibiotics
   4984..5572    +  rep_origin     ori: high-copy-number ColE1/pMB1/pBR322/pUC origin of replication
   5755..5847    +  CDS            lacI (fragment): lac repressor; lacI; The lac repressor binds to the lac operator to inhibit transcription in E. coli. This inhibition can be relieved by adding lactose or isopropyl-β-D-thiogalactopyranoside (IPTG).
   5860..5881    +  protein_bind   CAP binding site: CAP binding activates transcription in the presence of cAMP. E. coli catabolite activator protein
   5896..5926    +  promoter       lac promoter: promoter for the E. coli lac operon
   5934..5950    +  protein_bind   lac operator: The lac repressor binds to the lac operator to inhibit transcription in E. coli. This inhibition can be relieved by adding lactose or isopropyl-β-D-thiogalactopyranoside (IPTG). lac repressor encoded by lacI
   5995..6013    +  promoter       T3 promoter: promoter for bacteriophage T3 RNA polymerase
   6041..6267    +  promoter       RSV promoter: Rous sarcoma virus enhancer/promoter
   6268..6448    +  LTR            5' LTR (truncated): truncated 5' long terminal repeat (LTR) from HIV-1
   6495..6620    +  misc_feature   HIV-1 Ψ: packaging signal of human immunodeficiency virus type 1
   6604..6967    +  CDS            HIV-1 gag (fragment): gag protein from human immunodeficiency virus 1; gag
   7113..7346    +  misc_feature   RRE: The Rev response element (RRE) of HIV-1 allows for Rev-dependent mRNA export from the nucleus to the cytoplasm.
   7723..7749    +  CDS            Rev (fragment): human immunodeficiency virus 1 (HIV-1) Rev protein; rev; enhances nuclear export of unspliced and incompletely spliced viral mRNAs
   7753..7993    +  promoter       U6 promoter: RNA polymerase III promoter for human U6 snRNA
   8023..8098    +  misc_RNA       gRNA scaffold: guide RNA scaffold for the Streptococcus pyogenes CRISPR/Cas9 system
   8154..8271    +  misc_feature   cPPT/CTS: central polypurine tract and central termination sequence of HIV-1
>Addgene plasmid #75667 | MELK gRNA (BRDN0001144817) | addgene full sequence | sequence record 184328 | Addgene Assembled Sequence
CCCGGGTGCAAAGATGGATAAAGTTTTAAACAGAGAGGAATCTTTGCAGCTAATGGACCTTCTAGGTCTT
GAAAGGAGTGGGAATTGGCTCCGGTGCCCGTCAGTGGGCAGAGCGCACATCGCCCACAGTCCCCGAGAAG
TTGGGGGGAGGGGTCGGCAATTGATCCGGTGCCTAGAGAAGGTGGCGCGGGGTAAACTGGGAAAGTGATG
TCGTGTACTGGCTCCGCCTTTTTCCCGAGGGTGGGGGAGAACCGTATATAAGTGCAGTAGTCGCCGTGAA
CGTTCTTTTTCGCAACGGGTTTGCCGCCAGAACACAGGTAAGTGCCGTGTGTGGTTCCCGCGGGCCTGGC
CTCTTTACGGGTTATGGCCCTTGCGTGCCTTGAATTACTTCCACCTGGCTGCAGTACGTGATTCTTGATC
CCGAGCTTCGGGTTGGAAGTGGGTGGGAGAGTTCGAGGCCTTGCGCTTAAGGAGCCCCTTCGCCTCGTGC
TTGAGTTGAGGCCTGGCCTGGGCGCTGGGGCCGCCGCGTGCGAATCTGGTGGCACCTTCGCGCCTGTCTC
GCTGCTTTCGATAAGTCTCTAGCCATTTAAAATTTTTGATGACCTGCTGCGACGCTTTTTTTCTGGCAAG
ATAGTCTTGTAAATGCGGGCCAAGATCTGCACACTGGTATTTCGGTTTTTGGGGCCGCGGGCGGCGACGG
GGCCCGTGCGTCCCAGCGCACATGTTCGGCGAGGCGGGGCCTGCGAGCGCGGCCACCGAGAATCGGACGG
GGGTAGTCTCAAGCTGGCCGGCCTGCTCTGGTGCCTGGCCTCGCGCCGCCGTGTATCGCCCCGCCCTGGG
CGGCAAGGCTGGCCCGGTCGGCACCAGTTGCGTGAGCGGAAAGATGGCCGCTTCCCGGCCCTGCTGCAGG
GAGCTCAAAATGGAGGACGCGGCGCTCGGGAGAGCGGGCGGGTGAGTCACCCACACAAAGGAAAAGGGCC
TTTCCGTCCTCAGCCGTCGCTTCATGTGACTCCACGGAGTACCGGGCGCCGTCCAGGCACCTCGATTAGT
TCTCGAGCTTTTGGAGTACGTCGTCTTTAGGTTGGGGGGAGGGGTTTTATGCGATGGAGTTTCCCCACAC
TGAGTGGGTGGAGACTGAAGTTAGGCCAGCTTGGCACTTGATGTAATTCTCCTTGGAATTTGCCCTTTTT
GAGTTTGGATCTTGGTTCATTCTCAAGCCTCAGACAGTGGTTCAAAGTTTTTTTCTTCCATTTCAGGTGT
CGTGACGTACGGCCACCATGACCGAGTACAAGCCCACGGTGCGCCTCGCCACCCGCGACGACGTCCCCAG
GGCCGTACGCACCCTCGCCGCCGCGTTCGCCGACTACCCCGCCACGCGCCACACCGTCGATCCGGACCGC
CACATCGAGCGGGTCACCGAGCTGCAAGAACTCTTCCTCACGCGCGTCGGGCTCGACATCGGCAAGGTGT
GGGTCGCGGACGACGGCGCCGCCGTGGCGGTCTGGACCACGCCGGAGAGCGTCGAAGCGGGGGCGGTGTT
CGCCGAGATCGGCCCGCGCATGGCCGAGTTGAGCGGTTCCCGGCTGGCCGCGCAGCAACAGATGGAAGGC
CTCCTGGCGCCGCACCGGCCCAAGGAGCCCGCGTGGTTCCTGGCCACCGTCGGAGTCTCGCCCGACCACC
AGGGCAAGGGTCTGGGCAGCGCCGTCGTGCTCCCCGGAGTGGAGGCGGCCGAGCGCGCCGGGGTGCCCGC
CTTCCTGGAGACCTCCGCGCCCCGCAACCTCCCCTTCTACGAGCGGCTCGGCTTCACCGTCACCGCCGAC
GTCGAGGTGCCCGAAGGACCGCGCACCTGGTGCATGACCCGCAAGCCCGGTGCCTGAACGCGTTAAGTCG
ACAATCAACCTCTGGATTACAAAATTTGTGAAAGATTGACTGGTATTCTTAACTATGTTGCTCCTTTTAC
GCTATGTGGATACGCTGCTTTAATGCCTTTGTATCATGCTATTGCTTCCCGTATGGCTTTCATTTTCTCC
TCCTTGTATAAATCCTGGTTGCTGTCTCTTTATGAGGAGTTGTGGCCCGTTGTCAGGCAACGTGGCGTGG
TGTGCACTGTGTTTGCTGACGCAACCCCCACTGGTTGGGGCATTGCCACCACCTGTCAGCTCCTTTCCGG
GACTTTCGCTTTCCCCCTCCCTATTGCCACGGCGGAACTCATCGCCGCCTGCCTTGCCCGCTGCTGGACA
GGGGCTCGGCTGTTGGGCACTGACAATTCCGTGGTGTTGTCGGGGAAATCATCGTCCTTTCCTTGGCTGC
TCGCCTGTGTTGCCACCTGGATTCTGCGCGGGACGTCCTTCTGCTACGTCCCTTCGGCCCTCAATCCAGC
GGACCTTCCTTCCCGCGGCCTGCTGCCGGCTCTGCGGCCTCTTCCGCGTCTTCGCCTTCGCCCTCAGACG
AGTCGGATCTCCCTTTGGGCCGCCTCCCCGCGTCGACTTTAAGACCAATGACTTACAAGGCAGCTGTAGA
TCTTAGCCACTTTTTAAAAGAAAAGGGGGGACTGGAAGGGCTAATTCACTCCCAACGAAGACAAGATCTG
CTTTTTGCTTGTACTGGGTCTCTCTGGTTAGACCAGATCTGAGCCTGGGAGCTCTCTGGCTAACTAGGGA
ACCCACTGCTTAAGCCTCAATAAAGCTTGCCTTGAGTGCTTCAAGTAGTGTGTGCCCGTCTGTTGTGTGA
CTCTGGTAACTAGAGATCCCTCAGACCCTTTTAGTCAGTGTGGAAAATCTCTAGCAGTACGTATAGTAGT
TCATGTCATCTTATTATTCAGTATTTATAACTTGCAAAGAAATGAATATCAGAGAGTGAGAGGAACTTGT
TTATTGCAGCTTATAATGGTTACAAATAAAGCAATAGCATCACAAATTTCACAAATAAAGCATTTTTTTC
ACTGCATTCTAGTTGTGGTTTGTCCAAACTCATCAATGTATCTTATCATGTCTGGCTCTAGCTATCCCGC
CCCTAACTCCGCCCATCCCGCCCCTAACTCCGCCCAGTTCCGCCCATTCTCCGCCCCATGGCTGACTAAT
TTTTTTTATTTATGCAGAGGCCGAGGCCGCCTCGGCCTCTGAGCTATTCCAGAAGTAGTGAGGAGGCTTT
TTTGGAGGCCTAGGGACGTACCCAATTCGCCCTATAGTGAGTCGTATTACGCGCGCTCACTGGCCGTCGT
TTTACAACGTCGTGACTGGGAAAACCCTGGCGTTACCCAACTTAATCGCCTTGCAGCACATCCCCCTTTC
GCCAGCTGGCGTAATAGCGAAGAGGCCCGCACCGATCGCCCTTCCCAACAGTTGCGCAGCCTGAATGGCG
AATGGG
[124 nt withheld, positions 3367-3490]
C
[91 nt withheld, positions 3492-3582]
A
[49 nt withheld, positions 3584-3632]
CCTTTGACGTTGGAGTCCACGTTCTTT
[37 nt withheld, positions 3660-3696]
ACCCTATCTCGGTCTATTCTTTTGATTTATAAGGGATTTTGCCGATTTCGGCCTATTGGTTAAAAAATGA
GCTGATTTAACAAAAATTTAACGCGAATTTTAACAAAATATTAACGCTTACAATTTAGGTGGCACTTTTC
GGGGAAATGTGCGCGGAACCCCTATTTGTTTATTTTTCTAAATACATTCAAATATGTATCCGCTCATGAG
ACAATAACCCTGATAAATGCTTCAATAATATTGAAAAAGGAAGAGTATGAGTATTCAACATTTCCGTGTC
GCCCTTATTCCCTTTTTTGCGGCATTTTGCCTTCCTGTTTTTGCTCACCCAGAAACGCTGGTGAAAGTAA
AAGATGCTGAAGATCAGTTGGGTGCACGAGTGGGTTACATCGAACTGGATCTCAACAGCGGTAAGATCCT
TGAGAGTTTTCGCCCCGAAGAACGTTTTCCAATGATGAGCACTTTTAAAGTTCTGCTATGTGGCGCGGTA
TTATCCCGTATTGACGCCGGGCAAGAGCAACTCGGTCGCCGCATACACTATTCTCAGAATGACTTGGTTG
AGTACTCACCAGTCACAGAAAAGCATCTTACGGATGGCATGACAGTAAGAGAATTATGCAGTGCTGCCAT
AACCATGAGTGATAACACTGCGGCCAACTTACTTCTGACAACGATCGGAGGACCGAAGGAGCTAACCGCT
TTTTTGCACAACATGGGGGATCATGTAACTCGCCTTGATCGTTGGGAACCGGAGCTGAATGAAGCCATAC
CAAACGACGAGCGTGACACCACGATGCCTGTAGCAATGGCAACAACGTTGCGCAAACTATTAACTGGCGA
ACTACTTACTCTAGCTTCCCGGCAACAATTAATAGACTGGATGGAGGCGGATAAAGTTGCAGGACCACTT
CTGCGCTCGGCCCTTCCGGCTGGCTGGTTTATTGCTGATAAATCTGGAGCCGGTGAGCGTGGGTCTCGCG
GTATCATTGCAGCACTGGGGCCAGATGGTAAGCCCTCCCGTATCGTAGTTATCTACACGACGGGGAGTCA
GGCAACTATGGATGAACGAAATAGACAGATCGCTGAGATAGGTGCCTCACTGATTAAGCATTGGTAACTG
TCAGACCAAGTTTACTCATATATACTTTAGATTGATTTAAAACTTCATTTTTAATTTAAAAGGATCTAGG
TGAAGATCCTTTTTGATAATCTCATGACCAAAATCCCTTAACGTGAGTTTTCGTTCCACTGAGCGTCAGA
CCCCGTAGAAAAGATCAAAGGATCTTCTTGAGATCCTTTTTTTCTGCGCGTAATCTGCTGCTTGCAAACA
AAAAAACCACCGCTACCAGCGGTGGTTTGTTTGCCGGATCAAGAGCTACCAACTCTTTTTCCGAAGGTAA
CTGGCTTCAGCAGAGCGCAGATACCAAATACTGTTCTTCTAGTGTAGCCGTAGTTAGGCCACCACTTCAA
GAACTCTGTAGCACCGCCTACATACCTCGCTCTGCTAATCCTGTTACCAGTGGCTGCTGCCAGTGGCGAT
AAGTCGTGTCTTACCGGGTTGGACTCAAGACGATAGTTACCGGATAAGGCGCAGCGGTCGGGCTGAACGG
GGGGTTCGTGCACACAGCCCAGCTTGGAGCGAACGACCTACACCGAACTGAGATACCTACAGCGTGAGCT
ATGAGAAAGCGCCACGCTTCCCGAAGGGAGAAAGGCGGACAGGTATCCGGTAAGCGGCAGGGTCGGAACA
GGAGAGCGCACGAGGGAGCTTCCAGGGGGAAACGCCTGGTATCTTTATAGTCCTGTCGGGTTTCGCCACC
TCTGACTTGAGCGTCGATTTTTGTGATGCTCGTCAGGGGGGCGGAGCCTATGGAAAAACGCCAGCAACGC
GGCCTTTTTACGGTTCCTGGCCTTTTGCTGGCCTTTTGCTCACATGTTCTTTCCTGCGTTATCCCCTGAT
TCTGTGGATAACCGTATTACCGCCTTTGAGTGAGCTGATACCGCTCGCCGCAGCCGAACGACCGAGCGCA
GCGAGTCAGTGAGCGAGGAAGCGGAAGAGCGCCCAATACGCAAACCGCCTCTCCCCGCGCGTTGGCCGAT
TCATTAATGCAGCTGGCACGACAGGTTTCCCGACTGGAAAGCGGGCAGTGAGCGCAACGCAATTAATGTG
AGTTAGCTCACTCATTAGGCACCCCAGGCTTTACACTTTATGCTTCCGGCTCGTATGTTGTGTGGAATTG
TGAGCGGATAACAATTTCACACAGGAAACAGCTATGACCATGATTACGCCAAGCGCGCAATTAACCCTCA
CTAAAGGGAACAAAAGCTGGAGCTGCAAGCTTAATGTAGTCTTATGCAATACTCTTGTAGTCTTGCAACA
TGGTAACGATGAGTTAGCAACATGCCTTACAAGGAGAGAAAAAGCACCGTGCATGCCGATTGGTGGAAGT
AAGGTGGTACGATCGTGCCTTATTAGGAAGGCAACAGACGGGTCTGACATGGATTGGACGAACCACTGAA
TTGCCGCATTGCAGAGATATTGTATTTAAGTGCCTAGCTCGATACATAAACGGGTCTCTCTGGTTAGACC
AGATCTGAGCCTGGGAGCTCTCTGGCTAACTAGGGAACCCACTGCTTAAGCCTCAATAAAGCTTGCCTTG
AGTGCTTCAAGTAGTGTGTGCCCGTCTGTTGTGTGACTCTGGTAACTAGAGATCCCTCAGACCCTTTTAG
TCAGTGTGGAAAATCTCTAGCAGTGGCGCCCGAACAGGGACTTGAAAGCGAAAGGGAAACCAGAGGAGCT
CTCTCGACGCAGGACTCGGCTTGCTGAAGCGCGCACGGCAAGAGGCGAGGGGCGGCGACTGGTGAGTACG
CCAAAAATTTTGACTAGCGGAGGCTAGAAGGAGAGAGATGGGTGCGAGAGCGTCAGTATTAAGCGGGGGA
GAATTAGATCGCGATGGGAAAAAATTCGGTTAAGGCCAGGGGGAAAGAAAAAATATAAATTAAAACATAT
AGTATGGGCAAGCAGGGAGCTAGAACGATTCGCAGTTAATCCTGGCCTGTTAGAAACATCAGAAGGCTGT
AGACAAATACTGGGACAGCTACAACCATCCCTTCAGACAGGATCAGAAGAACTTAGATCATTATATAATA
CAGTAGCAACCCTCTATTGTGTGCATCAAAGGATAGAGATAAAAGACACCAAGGAAGCTTTAGACAAGAT
AGAGGAAGAGCAAAACAAAAGTAAGACCACCGCACAGCAAGCGGCCGCTGATCTTCAGACCTGGAGGAGG
AGATATGAGGGACAATTGGAGAAGTGAATTATATAAATATAAAGTAGTAAAAATTGAACCATTAGGAGTA
GCACCCACCAAGGCAAAGAGAAGAGTGGTGCAGAGAGAAAAAAGAGCAGTGGGAATAGGAGCTTTGTTCC
TTGGGTTCTTGGGAGCAGCAGGAAGCACTATGGGCGCAGCGTCAATGACGCTGACGGTACAGGCCAGACA
ATTATTGTCTGGTATAGTGCAGCAGCAGAACAATTTGCTGAGGGCTATTGAGGCGCAACAGCATCTGTTG
CAACTCACAGTCTGGGGCATCAAGCAGCTCCAGGCAAGAATCCTGGCTGTGGAAAGATACCTAAAGGATC
AACAGCTCCTGGGGATTTGGGGTTGCTCTGGAAAACTCATTTGCACCACTGCTGTGCCTTGGAATGCTAG
TTGGAGTAATAAATCTCTGGAACAGATTTGGAATCACACGACCTGGATGGAGTGGGACAGAGAAATTAAC
AATTACACAAGCTTAATACACTCCTTAATTGAAGAATCGCAAAACCAGCAAGAAAAGAATGAACAAGAAT
TATTGGAATTAGATAAATGGGCAAGTTTGTGGAATTGGTTTAACATAACAAATTGGCTGTGGTATATAAA
ATTATTCATAATGATAGTAGGAGGCTTGGTAGGTTTAAGAATAGTTTTTGCTGTACTTTCTATAGTGAAT
AGAGTTAGGCAGGGATATTCACCATTATCGTTTCAGACCCACCTCCCAACCCCGAGGGGACCCAGAGAGG
GCCTATTTCCCATGATTCCTTCATATTTGCATATACGATACAAGGCTGTTAGAGAGATAATTAGAATTAA
TTTGACTGTAAACACAAAGATATTAGTACAAAATACGTGACGTAGAAAGTAATAATTTCTTGGGTAGTTT
GCAGTTTTAAAATTATGTTTTAAAATGGACTATCATATGCTTACCGTAACTTGAAAGTATTTCGATTTCT
TGGCTTTATATATCTTGTGGAAAGGACGAAACACCGTATCTGACGGAAGACAACCCGTTTTAGAGCTAGA
AATAGCAAGTTAAAATAAGGCTAGTCCGTTATCAACTTGAAAAAGTGGCACCGAGTCGGTGCTTTTTTAA
GCTTGGCGTAACTAGATCTTGAGACAAATGGCAGTATTCATCCACAATTTTAAAAGAAAAGGGGGGATTG
GGGGGTACAGTGCAGGGGAAAGAATAGTAGACATAATAGCAACAGACATACAAACTAAAGAATTACAAAA
ACAAATTACAAAAATTCAAAATTTTCGGGTTTATTACAGGGACAGCAGAGATCCACTTTGGCGCCGGCTC
GAGGGGG
