>Addgene plasmid #75667 | MELK gRNA (BRDN0001144817) | depositor partial sequence | sequence record 143127 | Target Sequence
TATCTGACGGAAGACAACCC
