>Addgene plasmid #75667 | MELK gRNA (BRDN0001144817) | addgene partial sequence | sequence record 184327 | hU6-F
CGTGACGTAGAAAGTAATAATTTCTTGGGTAGTTTGCAGTTTTAAAATTATGTTTTAAAATGGACTATCA
TATGCTTACCGTAACTTGAAAGTATTTCGATTTCTTGGCTTTATATATCTTGTGGAAAGGACGAAACACC
GTATCTGACGGAAGACAACCCGTTTTAGAGCTAGAAATAGCAAGTTAAAATAAGGCTAGTCCGTTATCAA
CTTGAAAAAGTGGCACCGAGTCGGTGCTTTTTTAAGCTTGGCGTAACTAGATCTTGAGACAAATGGCAGT
ATTCATCCACAATTTTAAAAGAAAAGGGGGGATTGGGGGGTACAGTGCAGGGGAAAGAATAGTAGACATA
ATAGCAACAGACATACAAACTAAAGAATTACAAAAACAAATTACAAAAATTCAAAATTTTCGGGTTTATT
ACAGGGACAGCAGAGATCCACTTTGGCGCCGGCTCGAGGGGGCCCGGGTGCAAAGATGGATAAAGTTTTA
AACAGAGAGGAATCTTTGCAGCTAATGGACCTTCTAGGTCTTGAAAGGAGTGGGAATTGGCTCCGGTGCC
CGTCAGTGGG
